Addgene plasmid #14414: pAG423GPD-Cerulean-ccdB
Purpose: (Empty Backbone)
Depositing lab: Susan Lindquist. Depositing organization: Whitehead Institute for Biomedical Research. Publication: A suite of Gateway cloning vectors for high-throughput genetic analysis in Saccharomyces cerevisiae. Alberti S, Gitler AD, Lindquist S. Yeast. 2007 Oct . 24(10):913-9. 10.1002/yea.1502 PubMed 17583893.
Backbone
  Vector backbone: pRS423
  Vector type: Yeast Expression ; Gateway Destination
  Selectable markers: HIS3
Growth in bacteria
  Bacterial resistance: Chloramphenicol and Ampicillin, 25 & 100 μg/mL
  Growth temperature: 37°C
  Growth strain: ccdB Survival
  Growth instructions: DB3.1, ccdB Survival
  Copy number: Unknown
Gene/Insert
  Gene/Insert name: None
  Tag / fusion protein: Cerulean (N terminal on backbone)
  Cloning method: Gateway Cloning
  Sequencing primers: 5′ EGFP-C
Terms and licenses: Academic/Nonprofit Terms; Industry Terms: Not Available to Industry
Depositor comments: Type of plasmid: 2-micron. This plasmid contains the Gateway technology from Invitrogen; Invitrogen requires purchasing of Gateway Clonase for carrying out the Gateway recombinational cloning reaction http://www.invitrogen.com Please note that the full plasmid sequence is provided as a reference only, and may not match the exact sequence of the plasmid.
How to cite: pAG423GPD-Cerulean-ccdB was a gift from Susan Lindquist (Addgene plasmid # 14414 ; http://n2t.net/addgene:14414 ; RRID:Addgene_14414)
