[The description below was written by a language model from this plasmid's Addgene catalogue record and pLannotate feature annotations shown in this document.]
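Description:
pAG423GPD-Cerulean-ccdB is an empty Gateway destination vector for protein expression in Saccharomyces cerevisiae, built on the pRS423 backbone. It is a yeast–E. coli shuttle plasmid. The 2μ origin supports episomal, multicopy maintenance in yeast, where the HIS3 gene under its own promoter allows selection by histidine prototrophy in his3 hosts. A ColE1/pUC-type origin and the β-lactamase gene provide replication and ampicillin selection in bacteria. An f1 origin and remnants of the pBluescript-derived lacZα/MCS region, with flanking T3 and T7 promoters, are carried over from the parental backbone.

The expression cassette is driven by the strong constitutive GPD (TDH3, annotated as GAP) promoter and ends at the CYC1 terminator. Immediately downstream of the promoter is the coding sequence for the cyan fluorescent protein Cerulean, which the automated annotation labels as the closely related ECFP variant SCFP3A. It is followed by the Gateway cassette, in which attR1 and attR2 flank a chloramphenicol resistance gene and the ccdB toxin gene. In an LR recombination with an entry clone, the attR-flanked segment is replaced by the gene of interest, yielding an N-terminal Cerulean fusion expressed constitutively in yeast. Because CcdB poisons DNA gyrase, standard E. coli strains carrying unrecombined vector are killed, which provides counterselection for recombinants. The empty vector itself must therefore be propagated in a ccdB-tolerant strain, under chloramphenicol and ampicillin selection.

The plasmid belongs to a suite of yeast Gateway vectors designed for high-throughput genetic analysis, and this member suits localisation or co-imaging studies of tagged proteins. The depositor notes that the full sequence is a reference only and may not match the plasmid exactly.
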