Features (pLannotate 1.2.2; 29 found; start..end, strand, type, name):
     68..1410    +  rep_origin     2μ ori: yeast 2μ plasmid origin of replication
   1437..1541    +  promoter       AmpR promoter: bla
   1542..2402    +  CDS            AmpR: β-lactamase; bla; confers resistance to ampicillin, carbenicillin, and related antibiotics
   2573..3161    +  rep_origin     ori: high-copy-number ColE1/pMB1/pBR322/pUC origin of replication
   3344..3436    +  CDS            lacI (fragment): lac repressor; lacI; The lac repressor binds to the lac operator to inhibit transcription in E. coli. This inhibition can be relieved by adding lactose or isopropyl-β-D-thiogalactopyranoside (IPTG).
   3449..3470    +  protein_bind   CAP binding site: CAP binding activates transcription in the presence of cAMP. E. coli catabolite activator protein
   3485..3515    +  promoter       lac promoter: promoter for the E. coli lac operon
   3523..3539    +  protein_bind   lac operator: The lac repressor binds to the lac operator to inhibit transcription in E. coli. This inhibition can be relieved by adding lactose or isopropyl-β-D-thiogalactopyranoside (IPTG). lac repressor encoded by lacI
   3584..3602    +  promoter       T3 promoter: promoter for bacteriophage T3 RNA polymerase
   3631..4275    +  promoter       GAP promoter: S. cerevisiae TDH3; promoter for glyceraldehyde-3-phosphate dehydrogenase
   4281..4304    +  misc_feature   MCS (fragment): pBluescript multiple cloning site
   4310..5026    +  CDS            SCFP3A: monomeric optimized variant of ECFP (Kremers et al., 2006) mammalian codon-optimized
   5051..5175    +  protein_bind   attR1: mutant version of attR; recombination site for the Gateway® LR reaction LR Clonase™
   5200..5230    +  promoter       lac UV5 promoter: E. coli lac promoter with an "up" mutation
   5254..5283    +  promoter       cat promoter (fragment): promoter of the E. coli cat gene encoding chloramphenicol acetyltransferase
   5284..5943    +  CDS            CmR: chloramphenicol acetyltransferase; cat; confers resistance to chloramphenicol
   6125..6283    +  CDS            ccdA (fragment): CCDA_ECO57 - Also known as H, letA. Experimental evidence at protein level: Swiss-Prot protein existence level 1. Antitoxin component of a type II toxin-antitoxin (TA) system which inhibits the post-segregational killing (PSK) of plasmid-free cells, also referred to as a plasmid addiction system. Binds to and blocks the activity of CcdB; will also remove bound CcdB protein from the CcdB-GyrA complex by forming a CcdA-CcdB complex, a process termed rejuvenation. Functions as a transcriptional corepressor for the ccdAB operon, repression also requires CcdB (By similarity). From Escherichia coli
   6288..6590    +  CDS            ccdB: CCDB_ECOLI - Also known as G, letB, letD. Experimental evidence at protein level: Swiss-Prot protein existence level 1. Toxic component of a type II toxin-antitoxin (TA) system, functioning in plasmid maintainence. Responsible for the post- segregational killing (PSK) of plasmid-free cells, also referred to as a plasmid addiction system. Half-life of over 2 hours. Cell killing by CcdB is accompanied by filamentation, defects in chromosome and plasmid segregation, defects in cell division, formation of anucleate cells, decreased DNA synthesis and plasmid loss. Interferes with the activity of DN
   6634..6758    -  protein_bind   attR2: mutant version of attR; recombination site for the Gateway® LR reaction LR Clonase™
   6765..7012    +  terminator     CYC1 terminator: S. cerevisiae CYC1; transcription terminator for CYC1
   7031..7049    -  promoter       T7 promoter: promoter for bacteriophage T7 RNA polymerase
   7057..7212    +  CDS            lacZα (fragment): LacZα fragment of β-galactosidase; lacZ fragment
   7220..7675    +  rep_origin     f1 ori (sequence partly withheld): f1 bacteriophage origin of replication; arrow indicates direction of (+) strand synthesis
   7676..7727    -  misc_feature   bom (fragment): basis of mobility region from pBR322
   7935..8594    -  CDS            HIS3: imidazoleglycerol-phosphate dehydratase, required for histidine biosynthesis; S. cerevisiae HIS3; yeast auxotrophic marker
   8595..8781    -  promoter       HIS3 promoter: S. cerevisiae HIS3
   8831..8911    +  CDS            MRM1 (fragment): MRM1_YEAST - Also known as PET56 From Saccharomyces cerevisiae (strain ATCC 204508 / S288c) (Baker's yeast).
   8912..8961    -  misc_feature   bom (fragment): basis of mobility region from pBR322
   9063..1       -  CDS            rop (fragment) (across the origin): Rop protein, which maintains plasmids at low copy number; rop
>Addgene plasmid #14414 | pAG423GPD-Cerulean-ccdB | depositor full sequence | sequence record 8077 | Author sequence
GACGAAAGGGCCTCGTGATACGCCTATTTTTATAGGTTAATGTCATGATAATAATGGTTTCTTAGATGAT
CCAATATCAAAGGAAATGATAGCATTGAAGGATGAGACTAATCCAATTGAGGAGTGGCAGCATATAGAAC
AGCTAAAGGGTAGTGCTGAAGGAAGCATACGATACCCCGCATGGAATGGGATAATATCACAGGAGGTACT
AGACTACCTTTCATCCTACATAAATAGACGCATATAAGTACGCATTTAAGCATAAACACGCACTATGCCG
TTCTTCTCATGTATATATATATACAGGCAACACGCAGATATAGGTGCGACGTGAACAGTGAGCTGTATGT
GCGCAGCTCGCGTTGCATTTTCGGAAGCGCTCGTTTTCGGAAACGCTTTGAAGTTCCTATTCCGAAGTTC
CTATTCTCTAGAAAGTATAGGAACTTCAGAGCGCTTTTGAAAACCAAAAGCGCTCTGAAGACGCACTTTC
AAAAAACCAAAAACGCACCGGACTGTAACGAGCTACTAAAATATTGCGAATACCGCTTCCACAAACATTG
CTCAAAAGTATCTCTTTGCTATATATCTCTGTGCTATATCCCTATATAACCTACCCATCCACCTTTCGCT
CCTTGAACTTGCATCTAAACTCGACCTCTACATTTTTTATGTTTATCTCTAGTATTACTCTTTAGACAAA
AAAATTGTAGTAAGAACTATTCATAGAGTGAATCGAAAACAATACGAAAATGTAAACATTTCCTATACGT
AGTATATAGAGACAAAATAGAAGAAACCGTTCATAATTTTCTGACCAATGAAGAATCATCAACGCTATCA
CTTTCTGTTCACAAAGTATGCGCAATCCACATCGGTATAGAATATAATCGGGGATGCCTTTATCTTGAAA
AAATGCACCCGCAGCTTCGCTAGTAATCAGTAAACGCGGGAAGTGGAGTCAGGCTTTTTTTATGGAAGAG
AAAATAGACACCAAAGTAGCCTTCTTCTAACCTTAACGGACCTACAGTGCAAAAAGTTATCAAGAGACTG
CATTATAGAGCGCACAAAGGAGAAAAAAAGTAATCTAAGATGCTTTGTTAGAAAAATAGCGCTCTCGGGA
TGCATTTTTGTAGAACAAAAAAGAAGTATAGATTCTTTGTTGGTAAAATAGCGCTCTCGCGTTGCATTTC
TGTTCTGTAAAAATGCAGCTCAGATTCTTTGTTTGAAAAATTAGCGCTCTCGCGTTGCATTTTTGTTTTA
CAAAAATGAAGCACAGATTCTTCGTTGGTAAAATAGCGCTTTCGCGTTGCATTTCTGTTCTGTAAAAATG
CAGCTCAGATTCTTTGTTTGAAAAATTAGCGCTCTCGCGTTGCATTTTTGTTCTACAAAATGAAGCACAG
ATGCTTCGTTCAGGTGGCACTTTTCGGGGAAATGTGCGCGGAACCCCTATTTGTTTATTTTTCTAAATAC
ATTCAAATATGTATCCGCTCATGAGACAATAACCCTGATAAATGCTTCAATAATATTGAAAAAGGAAGAG
TATGAGTATTCAACATTTCCGTGTCGCCCTTATTCCCTTTTTTGCGGCATTTTGCCTTCCTGTTTTTGCT
CACCCAGAAACGCTGGTGAAAGTAAAAGATGCTGAAGATCAGTTGGGTGCACGAGTGGGTTACATCGAAC
TGGATCTCAACAGCGGTAAGATCCTTGAGAGTTTTCGCCCCGAAGAACGTTTTCCAATGATGAGCACTTT
TAAAGTTCTGCTATGTGGCGCGGTATTATCCCGTATTGACGCCGGGCAAGAGCAACTCGGTCGCCGCATA
CACTATTCTCAGAATGACTTGGTTGAGTACTCACCAGTCACAGAAAAGCATCTTACGGATGGCATGACAG
TAAGAGAATTATGCAGTGCTGCCATAACCATGAGTGATAACACTGCGGCCAACTTACTTCTGACAACGAT
CGGAGGACCGAAGGAGCTAACCGCTTTTTTGCACAACATGGGGGATCATGTAACTCGCCTTGATCGTTGG
GAACCGGAGCTGAATGAAGCCATACCAAACGACGAGCGTGACACCACGATGCCTGTAGCAATGGCAACAA
CGTTGCGCAAACTATTAACTGGCGAACTACTTACTCTAGCTTCCCGGCAACAATTAATAGACTGGATGGA
GGCGGATAAAGTTGCAGGACCACTTCTGCGCTCGGCCCTTCCGGCTGGCTGGTTTATTGCTGATAAATCT
GGAGCCGGTGAGCGTGGGTCTCGCGGTATCATTGCAGCACTGGGGCCAGATGGTAAGCCCTCCCGTATCG
TAGTTATCTACACGACGGGGAGTCAGGCAACTATGGATGAACGAAATAGACAGATCGCTGAGATAGGTGC
CTCACTGATTAAGCATTGGTAACTGTCAGACCAAGTTTACTCATATATACTTTAGATTGATTTAAAACTT
CATTTTTAATTTAAAAGGATCTAGGTGAAGATCCTTTTTGATAATCTCATGACCAAAATCCCTTAACGTG
AGTTTTCGTTCCACTGAGCGTCAGACCCCGTAGAAAAGATCAAAGGATCTTCTTGAGATCCTTTTTTTCT
GCGCGTAATCTGCTGCTTGCAAACAAAAAAACCACCGCTACCAGCGGTGGTTTGTTTGCCGGATCAAGAG
CTACCAACTCTTTTTCCGAAGGTAACTGGCTTCAGCAGAGCGCAGATACCAAATACTGTCCTTCTAGTGT
AGCCGTAGTTAGGCCACCACTTCAAGAACTCTGTAGCACCGCCTACATACCTCGCTCTGCTAATCCTGTT
ACCAGTGGCTGCTGCCAGTGGCGATAAGTCGTGTCTTACCGGGTTGGACTCAAGACGATAGTTACCGGAT
AAGGCGCAGCGGTCGGGCTGAACGGGGGGTTCGTGCACACAGCCCAGCTTGGAGCGAACGACCTACACCG
AACTGAGATACCTACAGCGTGAGCTATGAGAAAGCGCCACGCTTCCCGAAGGGAGAAAGGCGGACAGGTA
TCCGGTAAGCGGCAGGGTCGGAACAGGAGAGCGCACGAGGGAGCTTCCAGGGGGAAACGCCTGGTATCTT
TATAGTCCTGTCGGGTTTCGCCACCTCTGACTTGAGCGTCGATTTTTGTGATGCTCGTCAGGGGGGCGGA
GCCTATGGAAAAACGCCAGCAACGCGGCCTTTTTACGGTTCCTGGCCTTTTGCTGGCCTTTTGCTCACAT
GTTCTTTCCTGCGTTATCCCCTGATTCTGTGGATAACCGTATTACCGCCTTTGAGTGAGCTGATACCGCT
CGCCGCAGCCGAACGACCGAGCGCAGCGAGTCAGTGAGCGAGGAAGCGGAAGAGCGCCCAATACGCAAAC
CGCCTCTCCCCGCGCGTTGGCCGATTCATTAATGCAGCTGGCACGACAGGTTTCCCGACTGGAAAGCGGG
CAGTGAGCGCAACGCAATTAATGTGAGTTACCTCACTCATTAGGCACCCCAGGCTTTACACTTTATGCTT
CCGGCTCCTATGTTGTGTGGAATTGTGAGCGGATAACAATTTCACACAGGAAACAGCTATGACCATGATT
ACGCCAAGCGCGCAATTAACCCTCACTAAAGGGAACAAAAGCTGGAGCTCTTCGAGTTTATCATTATCAA
TACTCGCCATTTCAAAGAATACGTAAATAATTAATAGTAGTGATTTTCCTAACTTTATTTAGTCAAAAAA
TTAGCCTTTTAATTCTGCTGTAACCCGTACATGCCCAAAATAGGGGGCGGGTTACACAGAATATATAACA
CCGAAGGTGCCTGGGTGAACAGGTTTATTCCTGGCATCCACTAAATATAATGGAGCCCGCTTTTTAAGCT
GGCATCCAGAAAAAAAAAGAATCCCAGCACCAAAATATTGTTTTCTTCACCAACCATCAGTTCATAGGTC
CATTCTCTTAGCGCAACTACAGAGAACAGGGGCACAAACAGGCAAAAAACGGGCACAACCTCAATGGAGT
GATGCAACCTGCCTGGAGTAAATGATGACACAAGGCAATTGACCCACGCATGTATCTATCTCATTTTCTT
ACACCTTCTATTACCTTCTGCTCTCTCTGATTTGGAAAAAGCTGAAAAAAAAGGTTGAAACCAGTTCCCT
GAAATTATTCCCCTACTTGACTAATAAGTATATAAAGACGGTAGGTATTGATTGTAATTCTGTAAATCTA
TTTCTTAAACTTCTTAAATTCTACTTTTATAGTTAGTCTTTTTTTTAGTTTTAAAACACCAGAACTTAGT
TTCGACGGATTCTAGAACTAGTGGATCCCCCGGGACAAAATGGTGAGCAAGGGCGAGGAGCTGTTCACCG
GGGTGGTGCCCATCCTGGTCGAGCTGGACGGCGACGTAAACGGCCACAAGTTCAGCGTGTCCGGCGAGGG
CGAGGGCGATGCCACCTACGGCAAGCTGACCCTGAAGTTCATCTGCACCACCGGCAAGCTGCCCGTGCCC
TGGCCCACCCTCGTGACCACCCTGACCTGGGGCGTGCAGTGCTTCGCCCGCTACCCCGACCACATGAAGC
AGCACGACTTCTTCAAGTCCGCCATGCCCGAAGGCTACGTCCAGGAGCGCACCATCTTCTTCAAGGACGA
CGGCAACTACAAGACCCGCGCCGAGGTGAAGTTCGAGGGCGACACCCTGGTGAACCGCATCGAGCTGAAG
GGCATCGACTTCAAGGAGGACGGCAACATCCTGGGGCACAAGCTGGAGTACAACTACATCAGCGACAACG
TCTATATCACCGCCGACAAGCAGAAGAACGGCATCAAGGCCAACTTCAAGATCCGCCACAACATCGAGGA
CGGCAGCGTGCAGCTCGCCGACCACTACCAGCAGAACACCCCCATCGGCGACGGCCCCGTGCTGCTGCCC
GACAACCACTACCTGAGCACCCAGTCCAAGCTGAGCAAAGACCCCAACGAGAAGCGCGATCACATGGTCC
TGCTGGAGTTCGTGACCGCCGCCGGGATCACTCTCGGCATGGACGAGCTGTACAAGGGTGGACCAGGTGG
TGGACATCAAACAAGTTTGTACAAAAAAGCTGAACGAGAAACGTAAAATGATATAAATATCAATATATTA
AATTAGATTTTGCATAAAAAACAGACTACATAATACTGTAAAACACAACATATCCAGTCACTATGGCGGC
CGCATTAGGCACCCCAGGCTTTACACTTTATGCTTCCGGCTCGTATAATGTGTGGATTTTGAGTTAGGAT
CCGTCGAGATTTTCAGGAGCTAAGGAAGCTAAAATGGAGAAAAAAATCACTGGATATACCACCGTTGATA
TATCCCAATGGCATCGTAAAGAACATTTTGAGGCATTTCAGTCAGTTGCTCAATGTACCTATAACCAGAC
CGTTCAGCTGGATATTACGGCCTTTTTAAAGACCGTAAAGAAAAATAAGCACAAGTTTTATCCGGCCTTT
ATTCACATTCTTGCCCGCCTGATGAATGCTCATCCGGAATTCCGTATGGCAATGAAAGACGGTGAGCTGG
TGATATGGGATAGTGTTCACCCTTGTTACACCGTTTTCCATGAGCAAACTGAAACGTTTTCATCGCTCTG
GAGTGAATACCACGACGATTTCCGGCAGTTTCTACACATATATTCGCAAGATGTGGCGTGTTACGGTGAA
AACCTGGCCTATTTCCCTAAAGGGTTTATTGAGAATATGTTTTTCGTCTCAGCCAATCCCTGGGTGAGTT
TCACCAGTTTTGATTTAAACGTGGCCAATATGGACAACTTCTTCGCCCCCGTTTTCACCATGGGCAAATA
TTATACGCAAGGCGACAAGGTGCTGATGCCGCTGGCGATTCAGGTTCATCATGCCGTCTGTGATGGCTTC
CATGTCGGCAGAATGCTTAATGAATTACAACAGTACTGCGATGAGTGGCAGGGCGGGGCGTAAACGCCGC
GTGGATCCGGCTTACTAAAAGCCAGATAACAGTATGCGTATTTGCGCGCTGATTTTTGCGGTATAAGAAT
ATATACTGATATGTATACCCGAAGTATGTCAAAAAGAGGTATGCTATGAAGCAGCGTATTACAGTGACAG
TTGACAGCGACAGCTATCAGTTGCTCAAGGCATATATGATGTCAATATCTCCGGTCTGGTAAGCACAACC
ATGCAGAATGAAGCCCGTCGTCTGCGTGCCGAACGCTGGAAAGCGGAAAATCAGGAAGGGATGGCTGAGG
TCGCCCGGTTTATTGAAATGAACGGCTCTTTTGCTGACGAGAACAGGGGCTGGTGAAATGCAGTTTAAGG
TTTACACCTATAAAAGAGAGAGCCGTTATCGTCTGTTTGTGGATGTACAGAGTGATATTATTGACACGCC
CGGGCGACGGATGGTGATCCCCCTGGCCAGTGCACGTCTGCTGTCAGATAAAGTCTCCCGTGAACTTTAC
CCGGTGGTGCATATCGGGGATGAAAGCTGGCGCATGATGACCACCGATATGGCCAGTGTGCCGGTCTCCG
TTATCGGGGAAGAAGTGGCTGATCTCAGCCACCGCGAAAATGACATCAAAAACGCCATTAACCTGATGTT
CTGGGGAATATAAATGTCAGGCTCCCTTATACACAGCCAGTCTGCAGGTCGACCATAGTGACTGGATATG
TTGTGTTTTACAGTATTATGTAGTCTGTTTTTTATGCAAAATCTAATTTAATATATTGATATTTATATCA
TTTTACGTTTCTCGTTCAGCTTTCTTGTACAAAGTGGTTCGATGTCATGTAATTAGTTATGTCACGCTTA
CATTCACGCCCTCCCCCCACATCCGCTCTAACCGAAAAGGAAGGAGTTAGACAACCTGAAGTCTAGGTCC
CTATTTATTTTTTTATAGTTATGTTAGTATTAAGAACGTTATTTATATTTCAAATTTTTCTTTTTTTTCT
GTACAGACGCGTGTACGCATGTAACATTATACTGAAAACCTTGCTTGAGAAGGTTTTGGGACGCTCGAAG
GCTTTAATTTGCGGCCGGTACCCAATTCGCCCTATAGTGAGTCGTATTACGCGCGCTCACTGGCCGTCGT
TTTACAACGTCGTGACTGGGAAAACCCTGGCGTTACCCAACTTAATCGCCTTGCAGCACATCCCCCTTTC
GCCAGCTGGCGTAATAGCGAAGAGGCCCGCACCGATCGCCCTTCCCAACAGTTGCGCAGCCTGAATGGCG
AATGGCGCG
[124 nt withheld, positions 7220-7343]
C
[91 nt withheld, positions 7345-7435]
A
[49 nt withheld, positions 7437-7485]
CCTTTGACGTTGGAGTCCACGTTCTTT
[37 nt withheld, positions 7513-7549]
ACCCTATCTCGGTCTATTCTTTTGATTTATAAGGGATTTTGCCGATTTCGGCCTATTGGTTAAAAAATGA
GCTGATTTAACAAAAATTTAACGCGAATTTTAACAAAATATTAACGTTTACAATTTCCTGATGCGGTATT
TTCTCCTTACGCATCTGTGCGGTATTTCACACCGCATAGATCCGTCGAGTTCAAGAGAAAAAAAAAGAAA
AAGCAAAAAGAAAAAAGGAAAGCGCGCCTCGTTCAGAATGACACGTATAGAATGATGCATTACCTTGTCA
TCTTCAGTATCATACTGTTCGTATACATACTTACTGACATTCATAGGTATACATATATACACATGTATAT
ATATCGTATGCTGCAGCTTTAAATAATCGGTGTCACTACATAAGAACACCTTTGGTGGAGGGAACATCGT
TGGTACCATTGGGCGAGGTGGCTTCTCTTATGGCAACCGCAAGAGCCTTGAACGCACTCTCACTACGGTG
ATGATCATTCTTGCCTCGCAGACAATCAACGTGGAGGGTAATTCTGCTAGCCTCTGCAAAGCTTTCAAGA
AAATGCGGGATCATCTCGCAAGAGAGATCTCCTACTTTCTCCCTTTGCAAACCAAGTTCGACAACTGCGT
ACGGCCTGTTCGAAAGATCTACCACCGCTCTGGAAAGTGCCTCATCCAAAGGCGCAAATCCTGATCCAAA
CCTTTTTACTCCACGCGCCAGTAGGGCCTCTTTAAAAGCTTGACCGAGAGCAATCCCGCAGTCTTCAGTG
GTGTGATGGTCGTCTATGTGTAAGTCACCAATGCACTCAACGATTAGCGACCAGCCGGAATGCTTGGCCA
GAGCATGTATCATATGGTCCAGAAACCCTATACCTGTGTGGACGTTAATCACTTGCGATTGTGTGGCCTG
TTCTGCTACTGCTTCTGCCTCTTTTTCTGGGAAGATCGAGTGCTCTATCGCTAGGGGACCACCCTTTAAA
GAGATCGCAATCTGAATCTTGGTTTCATTTGTAATACGCTTTACTAGGGCTTTCTGCTCTGTCATCTTTG
CCTTCGTTTATCTTGCCTGCTCATTTTTTAGTATATTCTTCGAAGAAATCACATTACTTTATATAATGTA
TAATTCATTATGTGATAATGCCAATCGCTAAGAAAAAAAAAGAGTCATCCGCTAGGGGAAAAAAAAAAAT
GAAAATCATTACCGAGGCATAAAAAAATATAGAGTGTACTAGAGGAGGCCAAGAGTAATAGAAAAAGAAA
ATTGCGGGAAAGGACTGTGTTATGACTTCCCTGACTAATGCCGTGTTCAAACGATACCTGGCAGTGACTC
CTAGCGCTCACCAAGCTCTTAAAACGGGAATTTATGGTGCACTCTCAGTACAATCTGCTCTGATGCCGCA
TAGTTAAGCCAGCCCCGACACCCGCCAACACCCGCTGACGCGCCCTGACGGGCTTGTCTGCTCCCGGCAT
CCGCTTACAGACAAGCTGTGACCGTCTCCGGGAGCTGCATGTGTCAGAGGTTTTCACCGTCATCACCGAA
ACGCGCGA
