>Addgene plasmid #14414 | pAG423GPD-Cerulean-ccdB | addgene partial sequence | sequence record 21107 | 14414 with pRS_marker
AGCTTGGTGAGCGCTAGGAGTCACTGCCAGGTATCGTTTGAACACGGCATTAGTCAGGGAAGTCATAACA
CAGTCCTTTCCCGCAATTTTCTTTTTCTATTACTCTTGGCCTCCTCTAGTACACTCTATATTTTTTTATG
CCTCGGTAATGATTTTCATTTTTTTTTTTCCACCTAGCGGATGACTCTTTTTTTTTCTTAGCGATTGGCA
TTATCACATAATGAATTATACATTATATAAAGTAATGTGATTTCTTCGAAGAATATACTAAAAAATGAGC
AGGCAAGATAAACGAAGGCAAAGATGACAGAGCAGAAAGCCCTAGTAAAGCGTATTACAAATGAAACCAA
GATTCAGATTGCGATCTCTTTAAAGGGTGGTCCCCTAGCGATAGAGCACTCGATCTTCCCAGAAAAAGAG
GCAGAAGCAGTAGCAGAACAGGCCACACAATCGCAAGTGATTAACGTCCACACAGGTATAGGGTTTCTGG
ACCATATGATACATGCTCTGGCCAAGCATTCCGGCTGGTCGCTAATCGTTGAGTGCATTGGTGACTTACA
CATAGACGACCATCACACCACTGAAGACTGCGGGATTGCTCTCGGTCAAGCTTTTAAAGAGGCCCTAGGG
GCCGTGCGTGGAGTAAAAAGGTTTGGATCAGGATTTG
