>Addgene plasmid #14414 | pAG423GPD-Cerulean-ccdB | addgene partial sequence | sequence record 21108 | 14414 with EXFP-R
TAGCCTTCGGGCATGGCGGACTTGAAGAAGTCGTGCTGCTTCATGTGGTCGGGGTAGCGGGCGAAGCACT
GCACGCCCCAGGTCAGGGTGGTCACGAGGGTGGGCCAGGGCACGGGCAGCTTGCCGGTGGTGCAGATGAA
CTTCAGGGTCAGCTTGCCGTAGGTGGCATCGCCCTCGCCCTCGCCGGACACGCTGAACTTGTGGCCGTTT
ACGTCGCCGTCCAGCTCGACCAGGATGGGCACCACCCCGGTGAACAGCTCCTCGCCCTTGCTCACCATTT
TGTCCCGGGGGATCCACTAGTTCTAGAATCCGTCGAAACTAAGTTCTGGTGTTTTAAAACTAAAAAAAAG
ACTAACTATAAAAGTAGAATTTAAGAAGTTTAAGAAATAGATTTACAGAATTACAATCAATACCTACCGT
CTTTATATACTTATTAGTCAAGTAGGGGAATAATTTCAGGGAACTGGTTTCAACCTTTTTTTTCAGCTTT
TTCCAAATCAGAGAGAGCAGAAGGTAATAAAAGGTGTAAGAAAATGAGATAGATACATGCGTGGGTCAAT
TGCCTTGTGTCATCATTTACTCCAGGCAGGTTGCATCACTCCATTGAGGTTGTGCCCG
